Addgene plasmid #26694: HHV7 U69 KD
Depositing lab: Robert Kalejta. Depositing organization: University of Wisconsin, Madison. Publication: Cyclin-dependent kinase-like function is shared by the beta- and gamma- subset of the conserved herpesvirus protein kinases. Kuny CV, Chinchilla K, Culbertson MR, Kalejta RF. PLoS Pathog. 2010 . 6(9):. 10.1371/journal.ppat.1001092 PubMed 20838604.
Backbone
  Vector backbone: pCGN
  Backbone size w/o insert (bp): 5000
  Vector type: Mammalian Expression
Growth in bacteria
  Bacterial resistance: Ampicillin, 100 μg/mL
  Growth temperature: 37°C
  Growth strain: DH5alpha
  Copy number: High Copy
Gene/Insert
  Gene/Insert name: U69
  Species: Human Herpes Virus 7
  Mutation: Kinase Deficient Mutant Lys 202 mutated to Asn
  Entrez Gene: U69
  Tag / fusion protein: HA (N terminal on backbone)
  Cloning method: Restriction Enzyme; 5′ cloning site XbaI (destroyed during cloning); 3′ cloning site BamHI (not destroyed)
  Sequencing primers: 5′ CMV-F; 3′ Bglob-pA-R
Terms and licenses: Academic/Nonprofit Terms; Industry Terms: Not Available to Industry
Depositor comments: U69 Accession No.: NC_001716
How to cite: HHV7 U69 KD was a gift from Robert Kalejta (Addgene plasmid # 26694 ; http://n2t.net/addgene:26694 ; RRID:Addgene_26694)
