[The description below was written by a language model from this plasmid's Addgene catalogue record.]
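Description:
HHV7 U69 KD is a mammalian expression plasmid built on the pCGN backbone (about 5 kb without insert) that encodes a catalytically inactive form of the U69 protein of human herpesvirus 7. U69 belongs to the family of conserved herpesvirus protein kinases. In this version lysine 202 is changed to asparagine, which the record describes as a kinase-deficient mutation. The open reading frame was inserted by restriction cloning between an XbaI site, which was destroyed in the process, and a BamHI site that remains intact. This places it in frame behind an HA epitope tag supplied by the backbone, so the protein is produced with an N-terminal HA tag that allows detection or immunoprecipitation with anti-HA antibodies.

The record does not explicitly list the promoter or polyadenylation signal. The recommended sequencing primers, a CMV forward primer and a beta-globin polyA reverse primer, suggest that the insert sits between a CMV promoter and a beta-globin polyadenylation region, an arrangement suited to strong transient expression in transfected mammalian cells. The plasmid is maintained in E. coli as a high-copy plasmid under ampicillin selection. No mammalian selection marker is recorded, and no feature table was supplied, so the origin of replication and other backbone elements cannot be described in detail.

The associated work examined whether the beta- and gamma-herpesvirus members of this kinase family share cyclin-dependent kinase-like activity. In that context, this construct most plausibly serves as the kinase-dead negative control alongside a wild-type U69 expression plasmid, helping to separate effects that need catalytic activity from those caused by expression of the protein alone.
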