>Addgene plasmid #26694 | HHV7 U69 KD | addgene partial sequence | sequence record 32935 | 26694 with CMV-F
GTGAACCGTCAGATCGCCTGGAGACGCCATCCACGCTGTTTTGACCTCCATAGAAGACACCGGGACCGAT
CCAGCCTCCGGGGGATCTTGGTGGCGTGAAACTCCCGCACCTCTTCGGCCAGCGCCTTGTAGAAGCGCGT
ATGGCTTCTAGCTATCCTTATGACGTGCCTGACTATGCCAGCCTGGGAGGACCTTCTAGTATGGAGCAGC
TTAAGACACCCCAAAATCAAAAAACACGTCCAAGAAATATGCTTCCTAAAAAAAAAGGAAAAGAACTTAA
AAAAAGGCCTTGTAAAGTAAAACGTAAATTATTTGGTTCCGAAAACATCAGACCTAACAAAAAAATACCT
CTGGCTTCAGACGTGGATAACGAATTGGAAAAAAAACGGGGCTCGATGATACGAAAACGGTCTGAGACGG
ACTTATGTCCAGATCCATCTGTAACAGACCTCCTATGTCATGAATCTTTGACTGTATCTCCAAAGTTTGA
ACGAGATGGATTGAGTGCATGCACGGAATTTGAGAATTTTATGGATACAAGGAAAATCGTGTTAAGTCGA
AATGAAAAGTCTGTGACAGATTTAAGTGCACATTACCCCGTTTTATGTAATCTTGGAATTTTTGAGCGTA
TTCATTCACCCTTTTTGTTTTCAATACACATTGATACTCAGTCATTTTCAGTTGTCTATGTTCCACATAA
GGAAAGTTCCTGTTCTCAGTTTTGCGAGCCAGAAAAAAACATGGCACGGATTTTAGGAAGCGGATCATAT
GGAATGGTATATGATTTGAACAATGTTGCAATTAATGCTTCTGATGACTTAGAGAGCTGCATTTCTTCTT
ATGTGTCTGGAGTAGTTCGTGCAAAAGCCGGAGCTCAATTAACCTCACGCGATG
